>Addgene plasmid #116109 | pHAGE-ALK-G875R | addgene full sequence | sequence record 250459 | Addgene NGS Result
GGCTCCGGTGCCCGTCAGTGGGCAGAGCGCACATCGCCCACAGTCCCCGAGAAGTTGGGGGGAGGGGTCG
GCAATTGAACCGGTGCCTAGAGAAGGTGGCGCGGGGTAAACTGGGAAAGTGATGTCGTGTACTGGCTCCG
CCTTTTTCCCGAGGGTGGGGGAGAACCGTATATAAGTGCAGTAGTCGCCGTGAACGTTCTTTTTCGCAAC
GGGTTTGCCGCCAGAACACAGGTAAGTGCCGTGTGTGGTTCCCGCGGGCCTGGCCTCTTTACGGGTTATG
GCCCTTGCGTGCCTTGAATTACTTCCACCTGGCTGCAGTACGTGATTCTTGATCCCGAGCTTCGGGTTGG
AAGTGGGTGGGAGAGTTCGAGGCCTTGCGCTTAAGGAGCCCCTTCGCCTCGTGCTTGAGTTGAGGCCTGG
CCTGGGCGCTGGGGCCGCCGCGTGCGAATCTGGTGGCACCTTCGCGCCTGTCTCGCTGCTTTCGATAAGT
CTCTAGCCATTTAAAATTTTTGATGACCTGCTGCGACGCTTTTTTTCTGGCAAGATAGTCTTGTAAATGC
GGGCCAAGATCTGCACACTGGTATTTCGGTTTTTGGGGCCGCGGGCGGCGACGGGGCCCGTGCGTCCCAG
CGCACATGTTCGGCGAGGCGGGGCCTGCGAGCGCGGCCACCGAGAATCGGACGGGGGTAGTCTCAAGCTG
GCCGGCCTGCTCTGGTGCCTGGCCTCGCGCCGCCGTGTATCGCCCCGCCCTGGGCGGCAAGGCTGGCCCG
GTCGGCACCAGTTGCGTGAGCGGAAAGATGGCCGCTTCCCGGCCCTGCTGCAGGGAGCTCAAAATGGAGG
ACGCGGCGCTCGGGAGAGCGGGCGGGTGAGTCACCCACACAAAGGAAAAGGGCCTTTCCGTCCTCAGCCG
TCGCTTCATGTGACTCCACGGAGTACCGGGCGCCGTCCAGGCACCTCGATTAGTTCTCGAGCTTTTGGAG
TACGTCGTCTTTAGGTTGGGGGGAGGGGTTTTATGCGATGGAGTTTCCCCACACTGAGTGGGTGGAGACT
GAAGTTAGGCCAGCTTGGCACTTGATGTAATTCTCCTTGGAATTTGCCCTTTTTGAGTTTGGATCTTGGT
TCATTCTCAAGCCTCAGACAGTGGTTCAAAGTTTTTTTCTTCCATTTCAGGTGTCGTGAAGCGGCCCTGC
AGATATCAACAAGTTTGTACAAAAAAGCAGGCACCATGGGAGCCATCGGGCTCCTGTGGCTCCTGCCGCT
GCTGCTTTCCACGGCAGCTGTGGGCTCCGGGATGGGGACCGGCCAGCGCGCGGGCTCCCCAGCTGCGGGG
CCGCCGCTGCAGCCCCGGGAGCCACTCAGCTACTCGCGCCTGCAGAGGAAGAGTCTGGCAGTTGACTTCG
TGGTGCCCTCGCTCTTCCGTGTCTACGCCCGGGACCTACTGCTGCCACCATCCTCCTCGGAGCTGAAGGC
TGGCAGGCCCGAGGCCCGCGGCTCGCTAGCTCTGGACTGCGCCCCGCTGCTCAGGTTGCTGGGGCCGGCG
CCGGGGGTCTCCTGGACCGCCGGTTCACCAGCCCCGGCAGAGGCCCGGACGCTGTCCAGGGTGCTGAAGG
GCGGCTCCGTGCGCAAGCTCCGGCGTGCCAAGCAGTTGGTGCTGGAGCTGGGCGAGGAGGCGATCTTGGA
GGGTTGCGTCGGGCCCCCCGGGGAGGCGGCTGTGGGGCTGCTCCAGTTCAATCTCAGCGAGCTGTTCAGT
TGGTGGATTCGCCAAGGCGAAGGGCGACTGAGGATCCGCCTGATGCCCGAGAAGAAGGCGTCGGAAGTGG
GCAGAGAGGGAAGGCTGTCCGCGGCAATTCGCGCCTCCCAGCCCCGCCTTCTCTTCCAGATCTTCGGGAC
TGGTCATAGCTCCTTGGAATCACCAACAAACATGCCTTCTCCTTCTCCTGATTATTTTACATGGAATCTC
ACCTGGATAATGAAAGACTCCTTCCCTTTCCTGTCTCATCGCAGCCGATATGGTCTGGAGTGCAGCTTTG
ACTTCCCCTGTGAGCTGGAGTATTCCCCTCCACTGCATGACCTCAGGAACCAGAGCTGGTCCTGGCGCCG
CATCCCCTCCGAGGAGGCCTCCCAGATGGACTTGCTGGATGGGCCTGGGGCAGAGCGTTCTAAGGAGATG
CCCAGAGGCTCCTTTCTCCTTCTCAACACCTCAGCTGACTCCAAGCACACCATCCTGAGTCCGTGGATGA
GGAGCAGCAGTGAGCACTGCACACTGGCCGTCTCGGTGCACAGGCACCTGCAGCCCTCTGGAAGGTACAT
TGCCCAGCTGCTGCCCCACAACGAGGCTGCAAGAGAGATCCTCCTGATGCCCACTCCAGGGAAGCATGGT
TGGACAGTGCTCCAGGGAAGAATCGGGCGTCCAGACAACCCATTTCGAGTGGCCCTGGAATACATCTCCA
GTGGAAACCGCAGCTTGTCTGCAGTGGACTTCTTTGCCCTGAAGAACTGCAGTGAAGGAACATCCCCAGG
CTCCAAGATGGCCCTGCAGAGCTCCTTCACTTGTTGGAATGGGACAGTCCTCCAGCTTGGGCAGGCCTGT
GACTTCCACCAGGACTGTGCCCAGGGAGAAGATGAGAGCCAGATGTGCCGGAAACTGCCTGTGGGTTTTT
ACTGCAACTTTGAAGATGGCTTCTGTGGCTGGACCCAAGGCACACTGTCACCCCACACTCCTCAATGGCA
GGTCAGGACCCTAAAGGATGCCCGGTTCCAGGACCACCAAGACCATGCTCTATTGCTCAGTACCACTGAT
GTCCCCGCTTCTGAAAGTGCTACAGTGACCAGTGCTACGTTTCCTGCACCGATCAAGAGCTCTCCATGTG
AGCTCCGAATGTCCTGGCTCATTCGTGGAGTCTTGAGGGGAAACGTGTCCTTGGTGCTAGTGGAGAACAA
AACCGGGAAGGAGCAAGGCAGGATGGTCTGGCATGTCGCCGCCTATGAAGGCTTGAGCCTGTGGCAGTGG
ATGGTGTTGCCTCTCCTCGATGTGTCTGACAGGTTCTGGCTGCAGATGGTCGCATGGTGGGGACAAGGAT
CCAGAGCCATCGTGGCTTTTGACAATATCTCCATCAGCCTGGACTGCTACCTCACCATTAGCGGAGAGGA
CAAGATCCTGCAGAATACAGCACCCAAATCAAGAAACCTGTTTGAGAGAAACCCAAACAAGGAGCTGAAA
CCCGGGGAAAATTCACCAAGACAGACCCCCATCTTTGACCCTACAGTTCATTGGCTGTTCACCACATGTG
GGGCCAGCGGGCCCCATGGCCCCACCCAGGCACAGTGCAACAACGCCTACCAGAACTCCAACCTGAGCGT
GGAGGTGGGGAGCGAGGGCCCCCTGAAAGGCATCCAGATCTGGAAGGTGCCAGCCACCGACACCTACAGC
ATCTCGGGCTACGGAGCTGCTGGCGGGAAAGGCGGGAAGAACACCATGATGCGGTCCCACGGCGTGTCTG
TGCTGGGCATCTTCAACCTGGAGAAGGATGACATGCTGTACATCCTGGTTGGGCAGCAGGGAGAGGACGC
CTGCCCCAGTACAAACCAGTTAATCCAGAAAGTCTGCATTGGAGAGAACAATGTGATAGAAGAAGAAATC
CGTGTGAACAGAAGCGTGCATGAGTGGGCAGGAGGCGGAGGAGGAGGGGGTGGAGCCACCTACGTATTTA
AGATGAAGGATGGAGTGCCGGTGCCCCTGATCATTGCAGCCGGAGGTGGTGGCAGGGCCTACGGGGCCAA
GACAGACACGTTCCACCCAGAGAGACTGGAGAATAACTCCTCGGTTCTAGGGCTAAACGGCAATTCCAGA
GCCGCAGGTGGTGGAGGTGGCTGGAATGATAACACTTCCTTGCTCTGGGCCGGAAAATCTTTGCAGGAGG
GTGCCACCGGAGGACATTCCTGCCCCCAGGCCATGAAGAAGTGGGGGTGGGAGACAAGAGGGGGTTTCGG
AGGGGGTGGAGGGGGGTGCTCCTCAGGTGGAGGAGGCGGAGGATATATAGGCGGCAATGCAGCCTCAAAC
AATGACCCCGAAATGGATGGGGAAGATGGGGTTTCCTTCATCAGTCCACTGGGCATCCTGTACACCCCAG
CTTTAAAAGTGATGGAAGGCCACGGGGAAGTGAATATTAAGCATTATCTAAACTGCAGTCACTGTGAGGT
AGACGAATGTCACATGGACCCTGAAAGCCACAAGGTCATCTGCTTCTGTGACCACGGGACGGTGCTGGCT
GAGGATGGCGTCTCCTGCATTGTGTCACCCACCCCGGAGCCACACCTGCCACTCTCGCTGATCCTCTCTG
TGGTGACCTCTGCCCTCGTGGCCGCCCTGGTCCTGGCTTTCTCCGGCATCATGATTGTGTACCGCCGGAA
GCACCAGGAGCTGCAAGCCATGCAGATGGAGCTGCAGAGCCCTGAGTACAAGCTGAGCAAGCTCCGCACC
TCGACCATCATGACCGACTACAACCCCAACTACTGCTTTGCTGGCAAGACCTCCTCCATCAGTGACCTGA
AGGAGGTGCCGCGGAAAAACATCACCCTCATTCGGGGTCTGGGCCATGGCGCCTTTGGGGAGGTGTATGA
AGGCCAGGTGTCCGGAATGCCCAACGACCCAAGCCCCCTGCAAGTGGCTGTGAAGACGCTGCCTGAAGTG
TGCTCTGAACAGGACGAACTGGATTTCCTCATGGAAGCCCTGATCATCAGCAAATTCAACCACCAGAACA
TTGTTCGCTGCATTGGGGTGAGCCTGCAATCCCTGCCCCGGTTCATCCTGCTGGAGCTCATGGCGGGGGG
AGACCTCAAGTCCTTCCTCCGAGAGACCCGCCCTCGCCCGAGCCAGCCCTCCTCCCTGGCCATGCTGGAC
CTTCTGCACGTGGCTCGGGACATTGCCTGTGGCTGTCAGTATTTGGAGGAAAACCACTTCATCCACCGAG
ACATTGCTGCCAGAAACTGCCTCTTGACCTGTCCAGGCCCTGGAAGAGTGGCCAAGATTGGAGACTTCGG
GATGGCCCGAGACATCTACAGGGCGAGCTACTATAGAAAGGGAGGCTGTGCCATGCTGCCAGTTAAGTGG
ATGCCCCCAGAGGCCTTCATGGAAGGAATATTCACTTCTAAAACAGACACATGGTCCTTTGGAGTGCTGC
TATGGGAAATCTTTTCTCTTGGATATATGCCATACCCCAGCAAAAGCAACCAGGAAGTTCTGGAGTTTGT
CACCAGTGGAGGCCGGATGGACCCACCCAAGAACTGCCCTGGGCCTGTATACCGGATAATGACTCAGTGC
TGGCAACATCAGCCTGAAGACAGGCCCAACTTTGCCATCATTTTGGAGAGGATTGAATACTGCACCCAGG
ACCCGGATGTAATCAACACCGCTTTGCCGATAGAATATGGTCCACTTGTGGAAGAGGAAGAGAAAGTGCC
TGTGAGGCCCAAGGACCCTGAGGGGGTTCCTCCTCTCCTGGTCTCTCAACAGGCAAAACGGGAGGAGGAG
CGCAGCCCAGCTGCCCCACCACCTCTGCCTACCACCTCCTCTGGCAAGGCTGCAAAGAAACCCACAGCTG
CAGAGATCTCTGTTCGAGTCCCTAGAGGGCCGGCCGTGGAAGGGGGACACGTGAATATGGCATTCTCTCA
GTCCAACCCTCCTTCGGAGTTGCACAAGGTCCACGGATCCAGAAACAAGCCCACCAGCTTGTGGAACCCA
ACGTACGGCTCCTGGTTTACAGAGAAACCCACCAAAAAGAATAATCCTATAGCAAAGAAGGAGCCACACG
ACAGGGGTAACCTGGGGCTGGAGGGAAGCTGTACTGTCCCACCTAACGTTGCAACTGGGAGACTTCCGGG
GGCCTCACTGCTCCTAGAGCCCTCTTCGCTGACTGCCAATATGAAGGAGGTACCTCTGTTCAGGCTACGT
CACTTCCCTTGTGGGAATGTCAATTACGGCTACCAGCAACAGGGCTTGCCCTTAGAAGCCGCTACTGCCC
CTGGAGCTGGTCATTACGAGGATACCATTCTGAAAAGCAAGAATAGCATGAACCAGCCTGGGCCCTAGAA
CCCAGCTTTCTTGTACAAAGTGGTGATATCCAATTAACCCTCACTAAAGGTTTGATTTATGTGTTATGTT
GAGTCCCTATAGTGAGTCGTATTACCACCCAACTTTTCTATACAAAGTGGTTGATATCCAGCACAGTGGC
GGCCGCTCGAGTCTAGAGGGCCCGCGGTTCGAAGGTAAGCCTATCCCTAACCCTCTCCTCGGTCTCGATT
CTACGCGTACCGGTTAGTAATGAGATCCCTCCCCCCCCCCTAACGTTACTGGCCGAAGCCGCTTGGAATA
AGGCCGGTGTGCGTTTGTCTATATGTTATTTTCCACCATATTGCCGTCTTTTGGCAATGTGAGGGCCCGG
AAACCTGGCCCTGTCTTCTTGACGAGCATTCCTAGGGGTCTTTCCCCTCTCGCCAAAGGAATGCAAGGTC
TGTTGAATGTCGTGAAGGAAGCAGTTCCTCTGGAAGCTTCTTGAAGACAAACAACGTCTGTAGCGACCCT
TTGCAGGCAGCGGAACCCCCCACCTGGCGACAGGTGCCTCTGCGGCCAAAAGCCACGTGTATAAGATACA
CCTGCAAAGGCGGCACAACCCCAGTGCCACGTTGTGAGTTGGATAGTTGTGGAAAGAGTCAAATGGCTCT
CCTCAAGCGTATTCAACAAGGGGCTGAAGGATGCCCAGAAGGTACCCCATTGTATGGGATCTGATCTGGG
GCCTCGGTGCACATGCTTTACATGTGTTTAGTCGAGGTTAAAAAAACGTCTAGGCCCCCCGAACCACGGG
GACGTGGTTTTCCTTTGAAAAACACGATGATAATATGGCCACACATATGACCGAGTACAAGCCCACGGTG
CGCCTCGCCACCCGCGACGACGTCCCCAGGGCCGTACGCACCCTCGCCGCCGCGTTCGCCGACTACCCCG
CCACGCGCCACACCGTCGATCCGGACCGCCACATCGAGCGGGTCACCGAGCTGCAAGAACTCTTCCTCAC
GCGCGTCGGGCTCGACATCGGCAAGGTGTGGGTCGCGGACGACGGCGCCGCGGTGGCGGTCTGGACCACG
CCGGAGAGCGTCGAAGCGGGGGCGGTGTTCGCCGAGATCGGCCCGCGCATGGCCGAGTTGAGCGGTTCCC
GGCTGGCCGCGCAGCAACAGATGGAAGGCCTCCTGGCGCCGCACCGGCCCAAGGAGCCCGCGTGGTTCCT
GGCCACCGTCGGCGTCTCGCCCGACCACCAGGGCAAGGGTCTGGGCAGCGCCGTCGTGCTCCCCGGAGTG
GAGGCGGCCGAGCGCGCCGGGGTGCCCGCCTTCCTGGAGACCTCCGCGCCCCGCAACCTCCCCTTCTACG
AGCGGCTCGGCTTCACCGTCACCGCCGACGTCGAGGTGCCCGAAGGACCGCGCACCTGGTGCATGACCCG
CAAGCCCGGTGCCTAAATCGATAGATCCTAATCAACCTCTGGATTACAAAATTTGTGAAAGATTGACTGG
TATTCTTAACTATGTTGCTCCTTTTACGCTATGTGGATACGCTGCTTTAATGCCTTTGTATCATGCTATT
GCTTCCCGTATGGCTTTCATTTTCTCCTCCTTGTATAAATCCTGGTTGCTGTCTCTTTATGAGGAGTTGT
GGCCCGTTGTCAGGCAACGTGGCGTGGTGTGCACTGTGTTTGCTGACGCAACCCCCACTGGTTGGGGCAT
TGCCACCACCTGTCAGCTCCTTTCCGGGACTTTCGCTTTCCCCCTCCCTATTGCCACGGCGGAACTCATC
GCCGCCTGCCTTGCCCGCTGCTGGACAGGGGCTCGGCTGTTGGGCACTGACAATTCCGTGGTGTTGTCGG
GGAAATCATCGTCCTTTCCTTGGCTGCTCGCCTGTGTTGCCACCTGGATTCTGCGCGGGACGTCCTTCTG
CTACGTCCCTTCGGCCCTCAATCCAGCGGACCTTCCTTCCCGCGGCCTGCTGCCGGCTCTGCGGCCTCTT
CCGCGTCTTCGCCTTCGCCCTCAGACGAGTCGGATCTCCCTTTGGGCCGCCTCCCCGCCTGAGATCCTTT
AAGACCAATGACTTACAAGGCAGCTGTAGATCTTAGCCACTTTTTAAAAGAAAAGGGGGGACTGGAAGGG
CTAATTCACTCCCAACGAAGACAAGATCTGCTTTTTGCTTGTACTGGGTCTCTCTGGTTAGACCAGATCT
GAGCCTGGGAGCTCTCTGGCTAACTAGGGAACCCACTGCTTAAGCCTCAATAAAGCTTGCCTTGAGTGCT
TCAAGTAGTGTGTGCCCGTCTGTTGTGTGACTCTGGTAACTAGAGATCCCTCAGACCCTTTTAGTCAGTG
TGGAAAATCTCTAGCAGTAGTAGTTCATGTCATCTTATTATTCAGTATTTATAACTTGCAAAGAAATGAA
TATCAGAGAGTGAGAGGCCCGGGTTAATTAAGGAAAGGGCTAGATCATTCTTGAAGACGAAAGGGCCTCG
TGATACGCCTATTTTTATAGGTTAATGTCATGATAATAATGGTTTCTTAGACGTCAGGTGGCACTTTTCG
GGGAAATGTGCGCGGAACCCCTATTTGTTTATTTTTCTAAATACATTCAAATATGTATCCGCTCATGAGA
CAATAACCCTGATAAATGCTTCAATAATATTGAAAAAGGAAGAGTATGAGTATTCAACATTTCCGTGTCG
CCCTTATTCCCTTTTTTGCGGCATTTTGCCTTCCTGTTTTTGCTCACCCAGAAACGCTGGTGAAAGTAAA
AGATGCTGAAGATCAGTTGGGTGCACGAGTGGGTTACATCGAACTGGATCTCAACAGCGGTAAGATCCTT
GAGAGTTTTCGCCCCGAAGAACGTTTTCCAATGATGAGCACTTTTAAAGTTCTGCTATGTGGCGCGGTAT
TATCCCGTGTTGACGCCGGGCAAGAGCAACTCGGTCGCCGCATACACTATTCTCAGAATGACTTGGTTGA
GTACTCACCAGTCACAGAAAAGCATCTTACGGATGGCATGACAGTAAGAGAATTATGCAGTGCTGCCATA
ACCATGAGTGATAACACTGCGGCCAACTTACTTCTGACAACGATCGGAGGACCGAAGGAGCTAACCGCTT
TTTTGCACAACATGGGGGATCATGTAACTCGCCTTGATCGTTGGGAACCGGAGCTGAATGAAGCCATACC
AAACGACGAGCGTGACACCACGATGCCTGTAGCAATGGCAACAACGTTGCGCAAACTATTAACTGGCGAA
CTACTTACTCTAGCTTCCCGGCAACAATTAATAGACTGGATGGAGGCGGATAAAGTTGCAGGACCACTTC
TGCGCTCGGCCCTTCCGGCTGGCTGGTTTATTGCTGATAAATCTGGAGCCGGTGAGCGTGGGTCTCGCGG
TATCATTGCAGCACTGGGGCCAGATGGTAAGCCCTCCCGTATCGTAGTTATCTACACGACGGGGAGTCAG
GCAACTATGGATGAACGAAATAGACAGATCGCTGAGATAGGTGCCTCACTGATTAAGCATTGGTAACTGT
CAGACCAAGTTTACTCATATATACTTTAGATTGATTTAAAACTTCATTTTTAATTTAAAAGGATCTAGGT
GAAGATCCTTTTTGATAATCTCATGACCAAAATCCCTTAACGTGAGTTTTCGTTCCACTGAGCGTCAGAC
CCCGTAGAAAAGATCAAAGGATCTTCTTGAGATCCTTTTTTTCTGCGCGTAATCTGCTGCTTGCAAACAA
AAAAACCACCGCTACCAGCGGTGGTTTGTTTGCCGGATCAAGAGCTACCAACTCTTTTTCCGAAGGTAAC
TGGCTTCAGCAGAGCGCAGATACCAAATACTGTTCTTCTAGTGTAGCCGTAGTTAGGCCACCACTTCAAG
AACTCTGTAGCACCGCCTACATACCTCGCTCTGCTAATCCTGTTACCAGTGGCTGCTGCCAGTGGCGATA
AGTCGTGTCTTACCGGGTTGGACTCAAGACGATAGTTACCGGATAAGGCGCAGCGGTCGGGCTGAACGGG
GGGTTCGTGCACACAGCCCAGCTTGGAGCGAACGACCTACACCGAACTGAGATACCTACAGCGTGAGCTA
TGAGAAAGCGCCACGCTTCCCGAAGGGAGAAAGGCGGACAGGTATCCGGTAAGCGGCAGGGTCGGAACAG
GAGAGCGCACGAGGGAGCTTCCAGGGGGAAACGCCTGGTATCTTTATAGTCCTGTCGGGTTTCGCCACCT
CTGACTTGAGCGTCGATTTTTGTGATGCTCGTCAGGGGGGCGGAGCCTATGGAAAAACGCCAGCAACGCG
GCCTTTTTACGGTTCCTGGCCTTTTGCTGGCCTTTTGCTCACATGTTCTTTCCTGCGTTATCCCCTGATT
CTGTGGATAACCGTATTACCGCCTTTGAGTGAGCTGATACCGCTCGCCGCAGCCGAACGACCGAGCGCAG
CGAGTCAGTGAGCGAGGAAGCGGAAGAGCGCCCAATACGCAAACCGCCTCTCCCCGCGCGTTGGCCGATT
CATTAATGCAGCAAGCTCATGGCTGACTAATTTTTTTTATTTATGCAGAGGCCGAGGCCGCCTCGGCCTC
TGAGCTATTCCAGAAGTAGTGAGGAGGCTTTTTTGGAGGCCTAGGCTTTTGCAAAAAGCTCCCCGTGGCA
CGACAGGTTTCCCGACTGGAAAGCGGGCAGTGAGCGCAACGCAATTAATGTGAGTTAGCTCACTCATTAG
GCACCCCAGGCTTTACACTTTATGCTTCCGGCTCGTATGTTGTGTGGAATTGTGAGCGGATAACAATTTC
ACACAGGAAACAGCTATGACATGATTACGAATTTCACAAATAAAGCATTTTTTTCACTGCATTCTAGTTG
TGGTTTGTCCAAACTCATCAATGTATCTTATCATGTCTGGATCAACTGGATAACTCAAGCTAACCAAAAT
CATCCCAAACTTCCCACCCCATACCCTATTACCACTGCCAATTACCTGTGGTTTCATTTACTCTAAACCT
GTGATTCCTCTGAATTATTTTCATTTTAAAGAAATTGTATTTGTTAAATATGTACTACAAACTTAGTAGT
TGGAAGGGCTAATTCACTCCCAAAGAAGACAAGATATCCTTGATCTGTGGATCTACCACACACAAGGCTA
CTTCCCTGATTAGCAGAACTACACACCAGGGCCAGGGGTCAGATATCCACTGACCTTTGGATGGTGCTAC
AAGCTAGTACCAGTTGAGCCAGATAAGGTAGAAGAGGCCAATAAAGGAGAGAACACCAGCTTGTTACACC
CTGTGAGCCTGCATGGGATGGATGACCCGGAGAGAGAAGTGTTAGAGTGGAGGTTTGACAGCCGCCTAGC
ATTTCATCACGTGGCCCGAGAGCTGCATCCGGAGTACTTCAAGAACTGCTGATATCGAGCTTGCTACAAG
GGACTTTCCGCTGGGGACTTTCCAGGGAGGCGTGGCCTGGGCGGGACTGGGGAGTGGCGAGCCCTCAGAT
CCTGCATATAAGCAGCTGCTTTTTGCCTGTACTGGGTCTCTCTGGTTAGACCAGATCTGAGCCTGGGAGC
TCTCTGGCTAACTAGGGAACCCACTGCTTAAGCCTCAATAAAGCTTGCCTTGAGTGCTTCAAGTAGTGTG
TGCCCGTCTGTTGTGTGACTCTGGTAACTAGAGATCCCTCAGACCCTTTTAGTCAGTGTGGAAAATCTCT
AGCAGTGGCGCCCGAACAGGGACTTGAAAGCGAAAGGGAAACCAGAGGAGCTCTCTCGACGCAGGACTCG
GCTTGCTGAAGCGCGCACGGCAAGAGGCGAGGGGCGGCGACTGGTGAGTACGCCAAAAATTTTGACTAGC
GGAGGCTAGAAGGAGAGAGATGGGTGCGAGAGCGTCAGTATTAAGCGGGGGAGAATTAGATCGCGATGGG
AAAAAATTCGGTTAAGGCCAGGGGGAAAGAAAAAATATAAATTAAAACATATAGTATGGGCAAGCAGGGA
GCTAGAACGATTCGCAGTTAATCCTGGCCTGTTAGAAACATCAGAAGGCTGTAGACAAATACTGGGACAG
CTACAACCATCCCTTCAGACAGGATCAGAAGAACTTAGATCATTATATAATACAGTAGCAACCCTCTATT
GTGTGCATCAAAGGATAGAGATAAAAGACACCAAGGAAGCTTTAGACAAGATAGAGGAAGAGCAAAACAA
AAGTAAGACCACCGCACAGCAAGCGGCCGGCCGCTGATCTTCAGACCTGGAGGAGGAGATATGAGGGACA
ATTGGAGAAGTGAATTATATAAATATAAAGTAGTAAAAATTGAACCATTAGGAGTAGCACCCACCAAGGC
AAAGAGAAGAGTGGTGCAGAGAGAAAAAAGAGCAGTGGGAATAGGAGCTTTGTTCCTTGGGTTCTTGGGA
GCAGCAGGAAGCACTATGGGCGCAGCGTCAATGACGCTGACGGTACAGGCCAGACAATTATTGTCTGGTA
TAGTGCAGCAGCAGAACAATTTGCTGAGGGCTATTGAGGCGCAACAGCATCTGTTGCAACTCACAGTCTG
GGGCATCAAGCAGCTCCAGGCAAGAATCCTGGCTGTGGAAAGATACCTAAAGGATCAACAGCTCCTGGGG
ATTTGGGGTTGCTCTGGAAAACTCATTTGCACCACTGCTGTGCCTTGGAATGCTAGTTGGAGTAATAAAT
CTCTGGAACAGATTTGGAATCACACGACCTGGATGGAGTGGGACAGAGAAATTAACAATTACACAAGCTT
AATACACTCCTTAATTGAAGAATCGCAAAACCAGCAAGAAAAGAATGAACAAGAATTATTGGAATTAGAT
AAATGGGCAAGTTTGTGGAATTGGTTTAACATAACAAATTGGCTGTGGTATATAAAATTATTCATAATGA
TAGTAGGAGGCTTGGTAGGTTTAAGAATAGTTTTTGCTGTACTTTCTATAGTGAATAGAGTTAGGCAGGG
ATATTCACCATTATCGTTTCAGACCCACCTCCCAACCCCGAGGGGACCCGACAGGCCCGAAGGAATAGAA
GAAGAAGGTGGAGAGAGAGACAGAGACAGATCCATTCGATTAGTGAACGGATCTCGACGGTATCGCCGAA
TTCACAAATGGCAGTATTCATCCACAATTTTAAAAGAAAAGGGGGGATTGGGGGGTACAGTGCAGGGGAA
AGAATAGTAGACATAATAGCAACAGACATACAAACTAAAGAATTACAAAAACAAATTACAAAAATTCAAA
ATTTTCGGGTTTATTACAGGGACAGCAGAGATCCAGTTTGGACTAGTCGTGA
Features (pLannotate 1.2.2; 30 found; start..end, strand, type, name):
      1..1179    +  promoter       EF-1α promoter: strong constitutive promoter for human elongation factor EF-1α
   1200..1220    +  protein_bind   attB1: mutant version of attB; core recombination site for the Gateway® BP reaction BP Clonase™
   1226..6085    +  CDS            ALK: ALK_HUMAN - Experimental evidence at protein level: Swiss-Prot protein existence level 1. Neuronal receptor tyrosine kinase that is essentially and transiently expressed in specific regions of the central and peripheral nervous systems and plays an important role in the genesis and differentiation of the nervous system. Transduces signals from ligands at the cell surface, through specific activation of the mitogen- activated protein kinase (MAPK) pathway. Phosphorylates almost exclusively at the first tyrosine of the Y-x-x-x-Y-Y motif. Following activation by ligand, ALK induces tyrosine phosp
   6090..6114    -  protein_bind   attB2: mutant version of attB; recombination site for the Gateway® BP reaction BP Clonase™
   6122..6140    +  promoter       T3 promoter: promoter for bacteriophage T3 RNA polymerase
   6166..6184    -  promoter       T7 promoter: promoter for bacteriophage T7 RNA polymerase
   6190..6208    -  protein_bind   attB4 (fragment): mutant version of attB; core recombination site for the Gateway® BP reaction BP Clonase™
   6264..6305    +  CDS            V5 tag: epitope tag from simian virus 5
   6431..6893    +  misc_feature   IRES: internal ribosome entry site (IRES) of the encephalomyocarditis virus (EMCV)
   6907..7504    +  CDS            PuroR (fragment): puromycin N-acetyltransferase; pac from Streptomyces; confers resistance to puromycin
   7520..8108    +  misc_feature   WPRE: woodchuck hepatitis virus posttranscriptional regulatory element
   8116..8181    +  CDS            nef (fragment): NEF_HV1Z2 - Experimental evidence at protein level: Swiss-Prot protein existence level 1. Extracellular Nef protein targets CD4(+) T-lymphocytes for apoptosis by interacting with CXCR4 surface receptors. From Human immunodeficiency virus type 1 group M subtype D (isolate Z2/CDC-Z34) (HIV-1).
   8183..8416    +  LTR            3' LTR (ΔU3): self-inactivating 3' long terminal repeat (LTR) from HIV-1
   8621..8725    +  promoter       AmpR promoter: bla
   8726..9586    +  CDS            AmpR: β-lactamase; bla; confers resistance to ampicillin, carbenicillin, and related antibiotics
   9757..10345   +  rep_origin     ori: high-copy-number ColE1/pMB1/pBR322/pUC origin of replication
  10528..10582   +  CDS            lacI (fragment): lac repressor; lacI; The lac repressor binds to the lac operator to inhibit transcription in E. coli. This inhibition can be relieved by adding lactose or isopropyl-β-D-thiogalactopyranoside (IPTG).
  10588..10681   +  rep_origin     SV40 ori (fragment): SV40 origin of replication
  10706..10743   +  CDS            lacI (fragment): lac repressor; lacI; The lac repressor binds to the lac operator to inhibit transcription in E. coli. This inhibition can be relieved by adding lactose or isopropyl-β-D-thiogalactopyranoside (IPTG).
  10756..10777   +  protein_bind   CAP binding site: CAP binding activates transcription in the presence of cAMP. E. coli catabolite activator protein
  10792..10822   +  promoter       lac promoter: promoter for the E. coli lac operon
  10826..10848   +  protein_bind   lac operator (fragment): The lac repressor binds to the lac operator to inhibit transcription in E. coli. This inhibition can be relieved by adding lactose or isopropyl-β-D-thiogalactopyranoside (IPTG). lac repressor encoded by lacI
  10880..10963   +  polyA_signal   SV40 poly(A) signal (fragment): SV40 polyadenylation signal
  11130..11459   +  CDS            nef (fragment): NEF_HV1BR - Experimental evidence at protein level: Swiss-Prot protein existence level 1. Extracellular Nef protein targets CD4(+) T-lymphocytes for apoptosis by interacting with CXCR4 surface receptors (PubMed:14990729). From Human immunodeficiency virus type 1 group M subtype B (isolate BRU/LAI) (HIV-1).
  11507..11764   +  LTR            5' LTR (truncated): truncated 5' long terminal repeat (LTR) from HIV-1
  11811..11936   +  misc_feature   HIV-1 Ψ: packaging signal of human immunodeficiency virus type 1
  11920..12258   +  CDS            HIV-1 gag (fragment): gag protein from human immunodeficiency virus 1; gag
  12433..12666   +  misc_feature   RRE: The Rev response element (RRE) of HIV-1 allows for Rev-dependent mRNA export from the nucleus to the cytoplasm.
  13043..13143   +  CDS            Rev (fragment): human immunodeficiency virus 1 (HIV-1) Rev protein; rev; enhances nuclear export of unspliced and incompletely spliced viral mRNAs
  13188..13305   +  misc_feature   cPPT/CTS: central polypurine tract and central termination sequence of HIV-1
