[The description below was written by a language model from this plasmid's Addgene catalogue record and pLannotate feature annotations shown in this document.]
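Description:
pHAGE-ALK-G875R is a 13.4 kb HIV-1-based lentiviral expression plasmid built on the pHAGE backbone and carrying the human receptor tyrosine kinase ALK with a G875R point mutation. In bacteria it is maintained through a high-copy ColE1/pUC-type origin and selected with ampicillin via the β-lactamase gene. The backbone also retains small remnants of lac regulatory sequence and fragments of the SV40 origin and poly(A) signal. The viral portion comprises a 5′ LTR (annotated as truncated), the Ψ packaging signal with a partial gag sequence, the Rev response element for Rev-dependent nuclear export of the genomic RNA, the cPPT/CTS element, and a self-inactivating ΔU3 3′ LTR. Viral proteins are therefore supplied in trans when particles are produced, and the integrated provirus lacks LTR promoter activity.

The expression cassette lies between the cPPT and the 3′ LTR. A constitutive EF-1α promoter drives the ALK open reading frame, which is flanked by attB1 and attB2 sites left by Gateway recombination cloning. Downstream are short T3 and T7 promoter sequences, an attB4 fragment and a V5 epitope tag sequence. The record does not indicate whether the V5 tag is translated in frame with ALK. An EMCV IRES then allows translation of puromycin N-acetyltransferase from the same transcript, so transduced mammalian cells can be selected with puromycin, and a WPRE enhances transcript stability and expression. The stated purpose is lentiviral expression of ALK G875R, and the construct comes from a study that systematically annotated the functional effects of somatic cancer mutations.
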