Addgene plasmid #116109: pHAGE-ALK-G875R
Purpose: Lentiviral expression of ALK G875R
Depositing lab: Gordon Mills & Kenneth Scott. Depositing organization: Baylor College of Medicine. Publication: Systematic Functional Annotation of Somatic Mutations in Cancer. Ng PK, Li J, Jeong KJ, Shao S, Chen H, Tsang YH, Sengupta S, Wang Z, Bhavana VH, Tran R, Soewito S, Minussi DC, Moreno D, Kong K, Dogruluk T, Lu H, Gao J, Tokheim C, Zhou DC, Johnson AM, Zeng J, Ip CKM, Ju Z, Wester M, Yu S, Li Y, Vellano CP, Schultz N, Karchin R, Ding L, Lu Y, Cheung LWT, Chen K, Shaw KR, Meric-Bernstam F, Scott KL, Yi S, Sahni N, Liang H, Mills GB. Cancer Cell. 2018 Mar 12;33(3):450-462.e10. doi: 10.1016/j.ccell.2018.01.021. PubMed 29533785.
Backbone
  Vector backbone: pHAGE
  Vector type: Lentiviral
Growth in bacteria
  Bacterial resistance: Ampicillin, 100 μg/mL
  Growth temperature: 37°C
  Growth strain: Stbl3
  Copy number: High Copy
Gene/Insert
  Gene/Insert name: ALK
  Species: H. sapiens (human)
  Mutation: G875R
  Entrez Gene: ALK (a.k.a. ALK1, CD246, NBLST3)
  Cloning method: Gateway Cloning
Terms and licenses: Academic/Nonprofit Terms; Industry Terms: Not Available to Industry
How to cite: pHAGE-ALK-G875R was a gift from Gordon Mills & Kenneth Scott (Addgene plasmid # 116109 ; http://n2t.net/addgene:116109 ; RRID:Addgene_116109)
