>Addgene plasmid #116109 | pHAGE-ALK-G875R | depositor partial sequence | sequence record 218983 | insert
ATGGGAGCCATCGGGCTCCTGTGGCTCCTGCCGCTGCTGCTTTCCACGGCAGCTGTGGGCTCCGGGATGG
GGACCGGCCAGCGCGCGGGCTCCCCAGCTGCGGGGCCGCCGCTGCAGCCCCGGGAGCCACTCAGCTACTC
GCGCCTGCAGAGGAAGAGTCTGGCAGTTGACTTCGTGGTGCCCTCGCTCTTCCGTGTCTACGCCCGGGAC
CTACTGCTGCCACCATCCTCCTCGGAGCTGAAGGCTGGCAGGCCCGAGGCCCGCGGCTCGCTAGCTCTGG
ACTGCGCCCCGCTGCTCAGGTTGCTGGGGCCGGCGCCGGGGGTCTCCTGGACCGCCGGTTCACCAGCCCC
GGCAGAGGCCCGGACGCTGTCCAGGGTGCTGAAGGGCGGCTCCGTGCGCAAGCTCCGGCGTGCCAAGCAG
TTGGTGCTGGAGCTGGGCGAGGAGGCGATCTTGGAGGGTTGCGTCGGGCCCCCCGGGGAGGCGGCTGTGG
GGCTGCTCCAGTTCAATCTCAGCGAGCTGTTCAGTTGGTGGATTCGCCAAGGCGAAGGGCGACTGAGGAT
CCGCCTGATGCCCGAGAAGAAGGCGTCGGAAGTGGGCAGAGAGGGAAGGCTGTCCGCGGCAATTCGCGCC
TCCCAGCCCCGCCTTCTCTTCCAGATCTTCGGGACTGGTCATAGCTCCTTGGAATCACCAACAAACATGC
CTTCTCCTTCTCCTGATTATTTTACATGGAATCTCACCTGGATAATGAAAGACTCCTTCCCTTTCCTGTC
TCATCGCAGCCGATATGGTCTGGAGTGCAGCTTTGACTTCCCCTGTGAGCTGGAGTATTCCCCTCCACTG
CATGACCTCAGGAACCAGAGCTGGTCCTGGCGCCGCATCCCCTCCGAGGAGGCCTCCCAGATGGACTTGC
TGGATGGGCCTGGGGCAGAGCGTTCTAAGGAGATGCCCAGAGGCTCCTTTCTCCTTCTCAACACCTCAGC
TGACTCCAAGCACACCATCCTGAGTCCGTGGATGAGGAGCAGCAGTGAGCACTGCACACTGGCCGTCTCG
GTGCACAGGCACCTGCAGCCCTCTGGAAGGTACATTGCCCAGCTGCTGCCCCACAACGAGGCTGCAAGAG
AGATCCTCCTGATGCCCACTCCAGGGAAGCATGGTTGGACAGTGCTCCAGGGAAGAATCGGGCGTCCAGA
CAACCCATTTCGAGTGGCCCTGGAATACATCTCCAGTGGAAACCGCAGCTTGTCTGCAGTGGACTTCTTT
GCCCTGAAGAACTGCAGTGAAGGAACATCCCCAGGCTCCAAGATGGCCCTGCAGAGCTCCTTCACTTGTT
GGAATGGGACAGTCCTCCAGCTTGGGCAGGCCTGTGACTTCCACCAGGACTGTGCCCAGGGAGAAGATGA
GAGCCAGATGTGCCGGAAACTGCCTGTGGGTTTTTACTGCAACTTTGAAGATGGCTTCTGTGGCTGGACC
CAAGGCACACTGTCACCCCACACTCCTCAATGGCAGGTCAGGACCCTAAAGGATGCCCGGTTCCAGGACC
ACCAAGACCATGCTCTATTGCTCAGTACCACTGATGTCCCCGCTTCTGAAAGTGCTACAGTGACCAGTGC
TACGTTTCCTGCACCGATCAAGAGCTCTCCATGTGAGCTCCGAATGTCCTGGCTCATTCGTGGAGTCTTG
AGGGGAAACGTGTCCTTGGTGCTAGTGGAGAACAAAACCGGGAAGGAGCAAGGCAGGATGGTCTGGCATG
TCGCCGCCTATGAAGGCTTGAGCCTGTGGCAGTGGATGGTGTTGCCTCTCCTCGATGTGTCTGACAGGTT
CTGGCTGCAGATGGTCGCATGGTGGGGACAAGGATCCAGAGCCATCGTGGCTTTTGACAATATCTCCATC
AGCCTGGACTGCTACCTCACCATTAGCGGAGAGGACAAGATCCTGCAGAATACAGCACCCAAATCAAGAA
ACCTGTTTGAGAGAAACCCAAACAAGGAGCTGAAACCCGGGGAAAATTCACCAAGACAGACCCCCATCTT
TGACCCTACAGTTCATTGGCTGTTCACCACATGTGGGGCCAGCGGGCCCCATGGCCCCACCCAGGCACAG
TGCAACAACGCCTACCAGAACTCCAACCTGAGCGTGGAGGTGGGGAGCGAGGGCCCCCTGAAAGGCATCC
AGATCTGGAAGGTGCCAGCCACCGACACCTACAGCATCTCGGGCTACGGAGCTGCTGGCGGGAAAGGCGG
GAAGAACACCATGATGCGGTCCCACGGCGTGTCTGTGCTGGGCATCTTCAACCTGGAGAAGGATGACATG
CTGTACATCCTGGTTGGGCAGCAGGGAGAGGACGCCTGCCCCAGTACAAACCAGTTAATCCAGAAAGTCT
GCATTGGAGAGAACAATGTGATAGAAGAAGAAATCCGTGTGAACAGAAGCGTGCATGAGTGGGCAGGAGG
CGGAGGAGGAGGGGGTGGAGCCACCTACGTATTTAAGATGAAGGATGGAGTGCCGGTGCCCCTGATCATT
GCAGCCGGAGGTGGTGGCAGGGCCTACGGGGCCAAGACAGACACGTTCCACCCAGAGAGACTGGAGAATA
ACTCCTCGGTTCTAGGGCTAAACGGCAATTCCAGAGCCGCAGGTGGTGGAGGTGGCTGGAATGATAACAC
TTCCTTGCTCTGGGCCGGAAAATCTTTGCAGGAGGGTGCCACCGGAGGACATTCCTGCCCCCAGGCCATG
AAGAAGTGGGGGTGGGAGACAAGAGGGGGTTTCGGAGGGGGTGGAGGGGGGTGCTCCTCAGGTGGAGGAG
GCGGAGGATATATAGGCGGCAATGCAGCCTCAAACAATGACCCCGAAATGGATGGGGAAGATGGGGTTTC
CTTCATCAGTCCACTGGGCATCCTGTACACCCCAGCTTTAAAAGTGATGGAAGGCCACGGGGAAGTGAAT
ATTAAGCATTATCTAAACTGCAGTCACTGTGAGGTAGACGAATGTCACATGGACCCTGAAAGCCACAAGG
TCATCTGCTTCTGTGACCACGGGACGGTGCTGGCTGAGGATGGCGTCTCCTGCATTGTGTCACCCACCCC
GGAGCCACACCTGCCACTCTCGCTGATCCTCTCTGTGGTGACCTCTGCCCTCGTGGCCGCCCTGGTCCTG
GCTTTCTCCGGCATCATGATTGTGTACCGCCGGAAGCACCAGGAGCTGCAAGCCATGCAGATGGAGCTGC
AGAGCCCTGAGTACAAGCTGAGCAAGCTCCGCACCTCGACCATCATGACCGACTACAACCCCAACTACTG
CTTTGCTGGCAAGACCTCCTCCATCAGTGACCTGAAGGAGGTGCCGCGGAAAAACATCACCCTCATTCGG
GGTCTGGGCCATGGCGCCTTTGGGGAGGTGTATGAAGGCCAGGTGTCCGGAATGCCCAACGACCCAAGCC
CCCTGCAAGTGGCTGTGAAGACGCTGCCTGAAGTGTGCTCTGAACAGGACGAACTGGATTTCCTCATGGA
AGCCCTGATCATCAGCAAATTCAACCACCAGAACATTGTTCGCTGCATTGGGGTGAGCCTGCAATCCCTG
CCCCGGTTCATCCTGCTGGAGCTCATGGCGGGGGGAGACCTCAAGTCCTTCCTCCGAGAGACCCGCCCTC
GCCCGAGCCAGCCCTCCTCCCTGGCCATGCTGGACCTTCTGCACGTGGCTCGGGACATTGCCTGTGGCTG
TCAGTATTTGGAGGAAAACCACTTCATCCACCGAGACATTGCTGCCAGAAACTGCCTCTTGACCTGTCCA
GGCCCTGGAAGAGTGGCCAAGATTGGAGACTTCGGGATGGCCCGAGACATCTACAGGGCGAGCTACTATA
GAAAGGGAGGCTGTGCCATGCTGCCAGTTAAGTGGATGCCCCCAGAGGCCTTCATGGAAGGAATATTCAC
TTCTAAAACAGACACATGGTCCTTTGGAGTGCTGCTATGGGAAATCTTTTCTCTTGGATATATGCCATAC
CCCAGCAAAAGCAACCAGGAAGTTCTGGAGTTTGTCACCAGTGGAGGCCGGATGGACCCACCCAAGAACT
GCCCTGGGCCTGTATACCGGATAATGACTCAGTGCTGGCAACATCAGCCTGAAGACAGGCCCAACTTTGC
CATCATTTTGGAGAGGATTGAATACTGCACCCAGGACCCGGATGTAATCAACACCGCTTTGCCGATAGAA
TATGGTCCACTTGTGGAAGAGGAAGAGAAAGTGCCTGTGAGGCCCAAGGACCCTGAGGGGGTTCCTCCTC
TCCTGGTCTCTCAACAGGCAAAACGGGAGGAGGAGCGCAGCCCAGCTGCCCCACCACCTCTGCCTACCAC
CTCCTCTGGCAAGGCTGCAAAGAAACCCACAGCTGCAGAGATCTCTGTTCGAGTCCCTAGAGGGCCGGCC
GTGGAAGGGGGACACGTGAATATGGCATTCTCTCAGTCCAACCCTCCTTCGGAGTTGCACAAGGTCCACG
GATCCAGAAACAAGCCCACCAGCTTGTGGAACCCAACGTACGGCTCCTGGTTTACAGAGAAACCCACCAA
AAAGAATAATCCTATAGCAAAGAAGGAGCCACACGACAGGGGTAACCTGGGGCTGGAGGGAAGCTGTACT
GTCCCACCTAACGTTGCAACTGGGAGACTTCCGGGGGCCTCACTGCTCCTAGAGCCCTCTTCGCTGACTG
CCAATATGAAGGAGGTACCTCTGTTCAGGCTACGTCACTTCCCTTGTGGGAATGTCAATTACGGCTACCA
GCAACAGGGCTTGCCCTTAGAAGCCGCTACTGCCCCTGGAGCTGGTCATTACGAGGATACCATTCTGAAA
AGCAAGAATAGCATGAACCAGCCTGGGCCCTGA
